Addgene plasmid #235577: pPB_TRE3G_scFV-sfGFP-Prdm9CD
Purpose: Dox-inducible expression of the catalytic-domain (CD) of epigenetic effector Prdm9 fused with scFV to programme H3K4me3
Depositing lab: Jamie Hackett. Depositing organization: European Molecular Biology Laboratory (EMBL), Rome. Publication: Systematic epigenome editing captures the context-dependent instructive function of chromatin modifications. Policarpi C, Munafo M, Tsagkris S, Carlini V, Hackett JA. Nat Genet. 2024 Jun;56(6):1168-1180. doi: 10.1038/s41588-024-01706-w. Epub 2024 May 9. PubMed 38724747.
Backbone
  Vector backbone: pPB-TRE3G
  Vector type: CRISPR
Growth in bacteria
  Bacterial resistance: Ampicillin, 100 μg/mL
  Growth temperature: 30°C
  Growth strain: NEB Stable
  Copy number: High Copy
Gene/Insert
  Gene/Insert name: Prdm9
  Species: M. musculus (mouse)
  Entrez Gene: Prdm9 (a.k.a. Dsbc1, G1-419-29, Meisetz, PRDM9-B, Rcr1, repro7)
  Cloning method: Gibson Cloning
Terms and licenses: Academic/Nonprofit Terms; Industry Terms: Not Available to Industry
Depositor comments: This is a piggyBAC plasmid that integrates into the genome and can be selected for via Neomycin resistance. Expression of epigenetic effector is induced via adding doxycyline to media. Succesful activiation of the epigenetic editing system is indicated by sfGFP expression.
How to cite: pPB_TRE3G_scFV-sfGFP-Prdm9CD was a gift from Jamie Hackett (Addgene plasmid # 235577 ; http://n2t.net/addgene:235577 ; RRID:Addgene_235577)
