[The description below was written by a language model from this plasmid's Addgene catalogue record and pLannotate feature annotations shown in this document.]
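Description:
pPB_TRE3G_scFV-sfGFP-Prdm9CD is a 9.6 kb piggyBac transposon plasmid for stable, doxycycline-inducible expression of an epigenetic effector in mammalian cells, catalogued as a CRISPR-type vector. In bacteria it is maintained by a high-copy ColE1/pUC-type origin with ampicillin selection (AmpR), and the backbone also carries an f1 origin and remnants of a lacZα/lac promoter cloning region. The depositor states that the cargo integrates into the host genome by piggyBac transposition. The automated annotation does not label the transposon terminal repeats, and the short hits to a lambda phage portal protein flanking the cargo are probably backbone-derived or spurious matches.

The payload is driven by the TRE3G promoter, which needs a Tet-On 3G transactivator plus doxycycline; no transactivator is annotated on this plasmid, so it presumably comes from elsewhere. The open reading frame begins with mouse immunoglobulin light- and heavy-chain variable segments that together form the scFv. An HA epitope fragment, a linker, superfolder GFP and the catalytic domain of mouse Prdm9 follow. That domain was matched by the annotation tool to the related human PRDM7 methyltransferase. A short SV40 large T antigen fragment, most likely a nuclear localisation signal, and an SV40 poly(A) signal complete the unit. A downstream neo cassette with its own SV40 poly(A) allows neomycin-based selection of integrants, although its promoter is not annotated.

The stated purpose is to deposit H3K4me3 at chosen loci. The scFv presumably docks the effector onto a targeting module carrying its cognate epitope, such as a dCas9 array, though the record does not describe this partner. After doxycycline induction, sfGFP fluorescence reports successful activation of the editing system.
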