Features (pLannotate 1.2.2; 24 found; start..end, strand, type, name):
      1..105     -  promoter       AmpR promoter: bla
    158..586     -  rep_origin     f1 ori (sequence partly withheld): f1 bacteriophage origin of replication; arrow indicates direction of (+) strand synthesis
    591..746     -  CDS            lacZα (fragment): LacZα fragment of β-galactosidase; lacZ fragment
    748..867     +  CDS            B (fragment): PORTL_LAMBD - Experimental evidence at protein level: Swiss-Prot protein existence level 1. Forms the portal vertex of the capsid (PubMed:6228056, PubMed:6232391). This portal plays critical roles in head assembly, genome packaging, neck/tail attachment, and genome ejection (Probable). The portal protein multimerizes as a single ring-shaped homododecamer arranged around a central channel (PubMed:6232391). Binds to the terminase subunits to form the packaging machine (PubMed:7799432). From Escherichia phage lambda (Bacteriophage lambda).
   1385..1763    +  promoter       TRE3G promoter: 3rd-generation Tet-responsive promoter that can be activated by binding of Tet-On® 3G
   1794..2105    +  CDS            LV1C_MOUSE (fragment): Experimental evidence at protein level: Swiss-Prot protein existence level 1. From Mus musculus (Mouse).
   2181..2519    +  CDS            HVM37_MOUSE (fragment): Experimental evidence at protein level: Swiss-Prot protein existence level 1. From Mus musculus (Mouse).
   2520..2546    +  CDS            3xHA (fragment): three tandem HA epitope tags
   2580..2605    +  CDS            FAPα2 (fragment): fluorogen-activating protein composed of a dimer of the L5-MG single-chain antibody fragment (Szent-Gyorgyi et al., 2008) binds malachite green derivatives to produce red fluorescence
   2637..3347    +  CDS            Superfolder GFP: Superfolder GFP is a basic (constitutively fluorescent) green fluorescent protein published in 2005, derived from Aequorea victoria. It is reported to be a very rapidly-maturing weak dimer.
   3474..4283    +  CDS            PRDM7 (fragment): PRDM7_HUMAN - Also known as PFM4. Experimental evidence at protein level: Swiss-Prot protein existence level 1. Probable histone methyltransferase. From Homo sapiens (Human).
   4427..4510    +  CDS            large T antigen (fragment): large T antigen from SV40 (simian virus 40)
   4533..4654    +  polyA_signal   SV40 poly(A) signal: SV40 polyadenylation signal
   5216..6007    +  CDS            neo: KKA2_KLEPN - Also known as kan, nptII. Experimental evidence at protein level: Swiss-Prot protein existence level 1. Resistance to kanamycin, neomycin, paromomycin, ribostamycin, butirosin and gentamicin B. From Klebsiella pneumoniae.
   6031..6183    +  CDS            ble (fragment): BLE_KLEPN - Experimental evidence at protein level: Swiss-Prot protein existence level 1. Binding protein with a strong affinity to the bleomycin family of antibiotics. Binds to CL990; an antimitotic-antibiotic compound. From Klebsiella pneumoniae.
   6205..6326    +  polyA_signal   SV40 poly(A) signal: SV40 polyadenylation signal
   6344..6436    +  ncRNA          G-CSF SLDE: Accession: RF00183 - G-CSF factor stem-loop destabilising element (SLDE)
   7133..7600    +  CDS            B (fragment): PORTL_LAMBD - Experimental evidence at protein level: Swiss-Prot protein existence level 1. Forms the portal vertex of the capsid (PubMed:6228056, PubMed:6232391). This portal plays critical roles in head assembly, genome packaging, neck/tail attachment, and genome ejection (Probable). The portal protein multimerizes as a single ring-shaped homododecamer arranged around a central channel (PubMed:6232391). Binds to the terminase subunits to form the packaging machine (PubMed:7799432). From Escherichia phage lambda (Bacteriophage lambda).
   7638..7654    -  protein_bind   lac operator: The lac repressor binds to the lac operator to inhibit transcription in E. coli. This inhibition can be relieved by adding lactose or isopropyl-β-D-thiogalactopyranoside (IPTG). lac repressor encoded by lacI
   7662..7692    -  promoter       lac promoter: promoter for the E. coli lac operon
   7707..7728    -  protein_bind   CAP binding site: CAP binding activates transcription in the presence of cAMP. E. coli catabolite activator protein
   7741..7833    -  CDS            lacI (fragment): lac repressor; lacI; The lac repressor binds to the lac operator to inhibit transcription in E. coli. This inhibition can be relieved by adding lactose or isopropyl-β-D-thiogalactopyranoside (IPTG).
   8016..8604    -  rep_origin     ori: high-copy-number ColE1/pMB1/pBR322/pUC origin of replication
   8775..9635    -  CDS            AmpR: β-lactamase; bla; confers resistance to ampicillin, carbenicillin, and related antibiotics
>Addgene plasmid #235577 | pPB_TRE3G_scFV-sfGFP-Prdm9CD | addgene full sequence | sequence record 470328 | Addgene NGS Result
ACTCTTCCTTTTTCAATATTATTGAAGCATTTATCAGGGTTATTGTCTCATGAGCGGATACATATTTGAA
TGTATTTAGAAAAATAAACAAATAGGGGTTCCGCGCACATTTCCCCGAAAAGTGCCACCTAAATTGTAAG
CGTTAATATTTTGTTAAAATTCGCGTTAAATTTTTGTTAAATCAGCTCATTTTTTAACCAATAGGCCGAA
ATCGGCAAAATCCCTTATAAATCAAAAGAATAGACCGAGATAGGGT
[37 nt withheld, positions 257-293]
AAAGAACGTGGACTCCAACGTCAAAGG
[49 nt withheld, positions 321-369]
T
[91 nt withheld, positions 371-461]
G
[124 nt withheld, positions 463-586]
CCCATTCGCCATTCAGGCTGCGCAACTGTTGGGAAGGGCGATCGGTGCGGGCCTCTTCGCTATTACGCCA
GCTGGCGAAAGGGGGATGTGCTGCAAGGCGATTAAGTTGGGTAACGCCAGGGTTTTCCCAGTCACGACGT
TGTAAAACGACGGCCAGTGAGCGCGCCTCGTTCATTCACGTTTTTGAACCCGTGGAGGACGGGCAGACTC
GCGGTGCAAATGTGTTTTACAGCGTGATGGAGCAGATGAAGATGCTCGACACGCTGCAGAACACGCAGCT
AGATTAACCCTAGAAAGATAATCATATTGTGACGTACGTTAAAGATAATCATGTGTAAAATTGACGCATG
TGTTTTATCGGTCTGTATATCGAGGTTTATTTATTAATTTGAATAGATATTAAGTTTTATTATATTTACA
CTTACATACTAATAATAAATTCAACAAACAATTTATTTATGTTTATTTATTTATTAAAAAAAACAAAAAC
TCAAAATTTCTTCTATAAAGTAACAAAACTTTTATGAGGGACAGCCCCCCCCCAAAGCCCCCAGGGATGT
AATTACGTCCCTCCCCCGCTAGGGGGCAGCAGCGAGCCGCCCGGGGCTCCGCTCCGGTCCGGCGCTCCCC
CCGCATCCCCGAGCCGGCAGCGTGCGGGGACAGCCCGGGCACGGGGAAGGTGGCACGGGATCGCTTTCCT
CTGAACGCTTCTCGCTGCTCTTTGAGCCTGCAGACACCTGGGGGGATACGGGGAAAAGGCCTCCACGGCC
ACTAGTCTTTCGTCTTCAAGAATTCCTCGAGTTTACTCCCTATCAGTGATAGAGAACGTATGAAGAGTTT
ACTCCCTATCAGTGATAGAGAACGTATGCAGACTTTACTCCCTATCAGTGATAGAGAACGTATAAGGAGT
TTACTCCCTATCAGTGATAGAGAACGTATGACCAGTTTACTCCCTATCAGTGATAGAGAACGTATCTACA
GTTTACTCCCTATCAGTGATAGAGAACGTATATCCAGTTTACTCCCTATCAGTGATAGAGAACGTATAAG
CTTTAGGCGTGTACGGTGGGCGCCTATAAAAGCAGAGCTCGTTTAGTGAACCGTCAGATCGCCTGGAGCA
ATTCCACAACACTTTTGTCTTATACCAACTTTCCGTACCACTTCCTACCCTCGTAAAGGTCTAGAGCTAG
CCATGGGCCCCGACATCGTGATGACCCAGAGCCCCAGCAGCCTGAGCGCCAGCGTGGGCGACCGCGTGAC
CATCACCTGCCGCAGCAGCACCGGCGCCGTGACCACCAGCAACTACGCCAGCTGGGTGCAGGAGAAGCCC
GGCAAGCTGTTCAAGGGCCTGATCGGCGGCACCAACAACCGCGCCCCCGGCGTGCCCAGCCGCTTCAGCG
GCAGCCTGATCGGCGACAAGGCCACCCTGACCATCAGCAGCCTGCAGCCCGAGGACTTCGCCACCTACTT
CTGCGCCCTGTGGTACAGCAACCACTGGGTGTTCGGCCAGGGCACCAAGGTGGAGCTGAAGCGTGGAGGC
GGAGGTAGTGGAGGTGGAGGCTCTGGTGGGGGAGGAAGCAGTGGAGGCGGAAGTGAGGTGAAGCTGCTGG
AGAGCGGAGGCGGACTGGTGCAGCCCGGCGGATCTCTGAAGCTGAGCTGCGCCGTGAGCGGCTTCAGCCT
GACCGACTACGGCGTGAACTGGGTGCGCCAGGCCCCCGGACGCGGACTGGAGTGGATCGGTGTGATCTGG
GGCGACGGCATCACCGACTACAACAGCGCCCTGAAGGACCGCTTCATCATCAGCAAGGACAACGGCAAGA
ACACCGTGTACCTGCAGATGAGCAAGGTGCGCAGCGACGACACCGCCCTGTACTACTGCGTGACCGGCCT
GTTCGACTACTGGGGACAGGGCACCCTGGTGACCGTGAGCAGCTACCCATACGATGTTCCAGATTACGCT
GGTGGAGGCGGAGGTTCTGGGGGAGGAGGTAGTGGCGGTGGTGGTTCAGGAGGCGGCGGAAGCTTGGATC
CAGGTGGAGGTGGAAGCGGTAGCAAAGGAGAAGAACTTTTCACTGGAGTTGTCCCAATTCTTGTTGAATT
AGATGGTGATGTTAATGGGCACAAATTTTCTGTCCGTGGAGAGGGTGAAGGTGATGCTACAAACGGAAAA
CTCACCCTTAAATTTATTTGCACTACTGGAAAACTACCTGTTCCGTGGCCAACACTTGTCACTACTCTGA
CCTATGGTGTTCAATGCTTTTCCCGTTATCCGGATCACATGAAACGGCATGACTTTTTCAAGAGTGCCAT
GCCCGAAGGTTATGTACAGGAACGCACTATATCTTTCAAAGATGACGGGACCTACAAGACGCGTGCTGAA
GTCAAGTTTGAAGGTGATACCCTTGTTAATCGTATCGAGTTAAAGGGTATTGATTTTAAAGAAGATGGAA
ACATTCTTGGACACAAACTCGAGTACAACTTTAACTCACACAATGTATACATCACGGCAGACAAACAAAA
GAATGGAATCAAAGCTAACTTCAAAATTCGCCACAACGTTGAAGATGGTTCCGTTCAACTAGCAGACCAT
TATCAACAAAATACTCCAATTGGCGATGGCCCTGTCCTTTTACCAGACAACCATTACCTGTCGACACAAT
CTGTCCTTTCGAAAGATCCCAACGAAAAGCGTGACCACATGGTCCTTCTTGAGTTTGTAACTGCTGCTGG
GATTACACATGGCATGGATGAGCTCTACAAAGGTGGAGGTCGGACCGGCCCCAAGAAAAAACGCAAGGTG
GAAGATCCTAAGAAAAAGCGGAAAGTGGACGGCATTGGTAGTGGGAGCAACGGCAGCAGCGGATCCGGAG
GCGGTGGTCCTGCTGCAAAGCGTGTTAAGCTTGATGGCGTGCCTTTCCGGGTGAAGCACAGTAAACAGCA
GAAGGAATCATCTAGAATGCCATTTAGTGGTGAATCTAATGTGAAGGAAGGGTCTGGAATAGAAAATTTG
CTGAATACAAGTGGCTCAGAACACGTCCAGAAACCAGTGTCCTCCCTTGAAGAAGGAAATACCTCTGGAC
AGCACTCTGGGAAAAAACTGAAACTTAGGAAAAAGAACGTTGAAGTGAAAATGTACAGGCTGCGAGAGAG
AAAGGGCCTTGCCTATGAGGAGGTCAGCGAGCCTCAGGATGATGACTATCTCTATTGTGAGAAGTGCCAG
AATTTCTTCATCGACAGTTGTCCCAACCATGGGCCTCCTTTATTTGTAAAAGACAGTATGGTGGACAGGG
GGCATCCCAACCACTCAGTCCTCAGTCTGCCCCCTGGGCTAAGAATTAGTCCATCGGGCATCCCTGAAGC
TGGACTTGGAGTATGGAATGAAGCATCTGATCTACCAGTCGGTCTGCACTTTGGCCCCTATGAGGGTCAG
ATCACAGAGGATGAAGAGGCAGCCAACAGTGGTTACTCCTGGCTGATTACCAAGGGAAGAAACTGCTATG
AGTATGTGGATGGACAGGACGAGTCCCAAGCCAACTGGATGAGGTATGTGAACTGTGCCCGGGATGATGA
AGAGCAGAACCTGGTAGCCTTTCAATATCACAGGAAAATCTTCTATCGAACCTGCCGGGTTATCAGACCA
GGTTGTGAGCTTCTGGTCTGGTATGGGGATGAGTACGGCCAGGAACTGGGCATTAAGTGGGGAAGCAAGA
TGAAGAAAGGATTCACAGCAGGAAGAGAACTAAGGACAGAAATTCATCCTTGTCTTTTGTGCTCTTTGGC
CTTCTCAAGTCAGAAATTCCTCACTCAACATATGGAATGGAATCATCGCACTTGACAAAAGATCATAATC
AGCCATATCACATCTGTAGAGGTTTTACTTGCTTTAAAAAACCTCCCACACCTCCCCCTGAACCTGAAAC
ATAAAATGAATGCAATTGTTGTTGTTAACTTGTTTATTGCAGCTTATAATGGTTACAAATAAAGCAATAG
CATCACAAATTTCACAAATAAAGCATTTTTTTCACTGCATTCTAGTTGTGGTTTGTCCAAACTCATCAAT
GTATCTTATCATGTCTCATATGGCCTTCTGCAGGAGCGTACAGAACCCAGGGCCCTGGCACCCGTGCAGA
CCCTGGCCCACCCCACCTGGGCGCTCAGTGCCCAAGAGATGTCCACACCTAGGATGTCCCGCGGTGGGTG
GGGGGCCCGAGAGACGGGCAGGCCGGGGGCAGGCCTGGCCATGCGGGGCCGAACCGGGCACTGCCCAGCG
TGGGGCGCGGGGGCCACGGCGCGCGCCCCCAGCCCCCGGGCCCAGCACCCCAAGGCGGCCAACGCCAAAA
CTCTCCCTCCTCCTCTTCCTCAATCTCGCTCTCGCTCTTTTTTTTTTTCGCAAAAGGAGGGGAGAGGGGG
TAAAAAAATGCTGCACTGTGCGGCGAAGCCGGTGAGTGAGCGGCGCGGGGCCAATCAGCGTGCGCCGTTC
CGAAAGTTGCCTTTTATGGCTCGAGCGGCCGCGGCGGCGCCCTATAAAACCCAGCGGCGCGACGCGCCAC
CACCGCCGAGACCGCGTCCGCCCCGCGAGCACAGAGCCTCGCCTTTGCCGATCCTCTAGAGTCGAGATCC
GCCGCCACCATGATTGAACAAGATGGATTGCACGCAGGTTCTCCGGCCGCTTGGGTGGAGAGGCTATTCG
GCTATGACTGGGCACAACAGACAATCGGCTGCTCTGATGCCGCCGTGTTCCGGCTGTCAGCGCAGGGGCG
CCCGGTTCTTTTTGTCAAGACCGACCTGTCCGGTGCCCTGAATGAACTGCAGGACGAGGCAGCGCGGCTA
TCGTGGCTGGCCACGACGGGCGTTCCTTGCGCAGCTGTGCTCGACGTTGTCACTGAAGCGGGAAGGGACT
GGCTGCTATTGGGCGAAGTGCCGGGGCAGGATCTCCTGTCATCTCACCTTGCTCCTGCCGAGAAAGTATC
CATCATGGCTGATGCAATGCGGCGGCTGCATACGCTTGATCCGGCTACCTGCCCATTCGACCACCAAGCG
AAACATCGCATCGAGCGAGCACGTACTCGGATGGAAGCCGGTCTTGTCGATCAGGATGATCTGGACGAAG
AGCATCAGGGGCTCGCGCCAGCCGAACTGTTCGCCAGGCTCAAGGCGCGCATGCCCGACGGCGAGGATCT
CGTCGTGACCCATGGCGATGCCTGCTTGCCGAATATCATGGTGGAAAATGGCCGCTTTTCTGGATTCATC
GACTGTGGCCGGCTGGGTGTGGCGGACCGCTATCAGGACATAGCGTTGGCTACCCGTGATATTGCTGAAG
AGCTTGGCGGCGAATGGGCTGACCGCTTCCTCGTGCTTTACGGTATCGCCGCTCCCGATTCGCAGCGCAT
CGCCTTCTATCGCCTTCTTGACGAGTTCTTCTGAGCGGGACTCTGGGGTTCGAAATGACCGACCAAGCGA
CGCCCAACCTGCCATCACGAGATTTCGATTCCACCGCCGCCTTCTATGAAAGGTTGGGCTTCGGAATCGT
TTTCCGGGACGCCGGCTGGATGATCCTCCAGCGCGGGGATCTCATGCTGGAGTTCTTCGCCCACCCCCCG
GATCTAAGCTCTAGAGTTAACTTGTTTATTGCAGCTTATAATGGTTACAAATAAAGCAATAGCATCACAA
ATTTCACAAATAAAGCATTTTTTTCACTGCATTCTAGTTGTGGTTTGTCCAAACTCATCAATGTATCTTA
TCATGTCTGGAATTGACTCAAATGATGTCAATTAGTCTATCAGAAGCTCATCTGGTCTCCCTTCCGGGGG
ACAAGACATCCCTGTTTAATATTTAAACAGCAGTGTTCCCAAACTGGGTTCTTATATCCCTTGCTCTGGT
CAACCAGGTTGCAGGGTTTCCTGTCCTCACAGGAACGAAGTCCCTAAAGAAACAGTGGCAGCCAGGTTTA
GCCCCGGAATTGACTGGATTCCTTTTTTAGGGCCCATTGGTATGGCTTTTTCCCCGTATCCCCCCAGGTG
TCTGCAGGCTCAAAGAGCAGCGAGAAGCGTTCAGAGGAAAGCGATCCCGTGCCACCTTCCCCGTGCCCGG
GCTGTCCCCGCACGCTGCCGGCTCGGGGATGCGGGGGGAGCGCCGGACCGGAGCGGAGCCCCGGGCGGCT
CGCTGCTGCCCCCTAGCGGGGGAGGGACGTAATTACATCCCTGGGGGCTTTGGGGGGGGGCTGTCCCTGA
TATCTATAACAAGAAAATATATATATAATAAGTTATCACGTAAGTAGAACATGAAATAACAATATAATTA
TCGTATGAGTTAAATCTTAAAAGTCACGTAAAAGATAATCATGCGTCATTTTGACTCACGCGGTCGTTAT
AGTTCAAAATCAGTGACACTTACCGCATTGACAAGCACGCCTCACGGGAGCTCCAAGCGGCGACTGAGAT
GTCCTAAATGCACAGCGACGGATTCGCGCTATTTAGAAAGAGAGAGCAATATTTCAAGAATGCATGCGTC
AATTTTACGCAGACTATCTTTCTAGGGTTAATCTAGCTGCATCAGGATCATATCGTCGGGTCTTTTTTCC
GGCTCAGTCATCGCCCAAGCTGGCGCTATCTGGGCATCGGGGAGGAAGAAGCCCGTGCCTTTTCCCGCGA
GGTTGAAGCGGCATGGAAAGAGTTTGCCGAGGATGACTGCTGCTGCATTGACGTTGAGCGAAAACGCACG
TTTACCATGATGATTCGGGAAGGTGTGGCCATGCACGCCTTTAACGGTGAACTGTTCGTTCAGGCCACCT
GGGATACCAGTTCGTCGCGGCTTTTCCGGACACAGTTCCGGATGGTCAGCCCGAAGCGCATCAGCAACCC
GAACAATACCGGCGACAGCCGGAACTGCCGTGCCGGTGTGCAGATTAATGACAGCGGTGCGGCGCTGGGA
TATTACGTCAGCGAGGACGGGTATCCTGGCTGGATGCCGCAGAAATGGACATGGATACCCCGTGAGTTAC
CCGGCGGGCGCGCTTGGCGTAATCATGGTCATAGCTGTTTCCTGTGTGAAATTGTTATCCGCTCACAATT
CCACACAACATACGAGCCGGAAGCATAAAGTGTAAAGCCTGGGGTGCCTAATGAGTGAGCTAACTCACAT
TAATTGCGTTGCGCTCACTGCCCGCTTTCCAGTCGGGAAACCTGTCGTGCCAGCTGCATTAATGAATCGG
CCAACGCGCGGGGAGAGGCGGTTTGCGTATTGGGCGCTCTTCCGCTTCCTCGCTCACTGACTCGCTGCGC
TCGGTCGTTCGGCTGCGGCGAGCGGTATCAGCTCACTCAAAGGCGGTAATACGGTTATCCACAGAATCAG
GGGATAACGCAGGAAAGAACATGTGAGCAAAAGGCCAGCAAAAGGCCAGGAACCGTAAAAAGGCCGCGTT
GCTGGCGTTTTTCCATAGGCTCCGCCCCCCTGACGAGCATCACAAAAATCGACGCTCAAGTCAGAGGTGG
CGAAACCCGACAGGACTATAAAGATACCAGGCGTTTCCCCCTGGAAGCTCCCTCGTGCGCTCTCCTGTTC
CGACCCTGCCGCTTACCGGATACCTGTCCGCCTTTCTCCCTTCGGGAAGCGTGGCGCTTTCTCATAGCTC
ACGCTGTAGGTATCTCAGTTCGGTGTAGGTCGTTCGCTCCAAGCTGGGCTGTGTGCACGAACCCCCCGTT
CAGCCCGACCGCTGCGCCTTATCCGGTAACTATCGTCTTGAGTCCAACCCGGTAAGACACGACTTATCGC
CACTGGCAGCAGCCACTGGTAACAGGATTAGCAGAGCGAGGTATGTAGGCGGTGCTACAGAGTTCTTGAA
GTGGTGGCCTAACTACGGCTACACTAGAAGAACAGTATTTGGTATCTGCGCTCTGCTGAAGCCAGTTACC
TTCGGAAAAAGAGTTGGTAGCTCTTGATCCGGCAAACAAACCACCGCTGGTAGCGGTGGTTTTTTTGTTT
GCAAGCAGCAGATTACGCGCAGAAAAAAAGGATCTCAAGAAGATCCTTTGATCTTTTCTACGGGGTCTGA
CGCTCAGTGGAACGAAAACTCACGTTAAGGGATTTTGGTCATGAGATTATCAAAAAGGATCTTCACCTAG
ATCCTTTTAAATTAAAAATGAAGTTTTAAATCAATCTAAAGTATATATGAGTAAACTTGGTCTGACAGTT
ACCAATGCTTAATCAGTGAGGCACCTATCTCAGCGATCTGTCTATTTCGTTCATCCATAGTTGCCTGACT
CCCCGTCGTGTAGATAACTACGATACGGGAGGGCTTACCATCTGGCCCCAGTGCTGCAATGATACCGCGA
GACCCACGCTCACCGGCTCCAGATTTATCAGCAATAAACCAGCCAGCCGGAAGGGCCGAGCGCAGAAGTG
GTCCTGCAACTTTATCCGCCTCCATCCAGTCTATTAATTGTTGCCGGGAAGCTAGAGTAAGTAGTTCGCC
AGTTAATAGTTTGCGCAACGTTGTTGCCATTGCTACAGGCATCGTGGTGTCACGCTCGTCGTTTGGTATG
GCTTCATTCAGCTCCGGTTCCCAACGATCAAGGCGAGTTACATGATCCCCCATGTTGTGCAAAAAAGCGG
TTAGCTCCTTCGGTCCTCCGATCGTTGTCAGAAGTAAGTTGGCCGCAGTGTTATCACTCATGGTTATGGC
AGCACTGCATAATTCTCTTACTGTCATGCCATCCGTAAGATGCTTTTCTGTGACTGGTGAGTACTCAACC
AAGTCATTCTGAGAATAGTGTATGCGGCGACCGAGTTGCTCTTGCCCGGCGTCAATACGGGATAATACCG
CGCCACATAGCAGAACTTTAAAAGTGCTCATCATTGGAAAACGTTCTTCGGGGCGAAAACTCTCAAGGAT
CTTACCGCTGTTGAGATCCAGTTCGATGTAACCCACTCGTGCACCCAACTGATCTTCAGCATCTTTTACT
TTCACCAGCGTTTCTGGGTGAGCAAAAACAGGAAGGCAAAATGCCGCAAAAAAGGGAATAAGGGCGACAC
GGAAATGTTGAATACTCAT
